Addgene plasmid #87428: AICSDP-24:MYH10-mEGFP
Purpose: Homology arms and linker-mEGFP sequence for N-terminus tagging of human MYH10
Depositing lab: Allen Institute for Cell Science. Depositing organization: Allen Institute. Publication: Systematic gene tagging using CRISPR/Cas9 in human stem cells to illuminate cell organization. Roberts B, Haupt A, Tucker A, Grancharova T, Arakaki J, Fuqua MA, Nelson A, Hookway C, Ludmann SA, Mueller IA, Yang R, Horwitz R, Rafelski SM, Gunawardane RN. Mol Biol Cell. 2017 Oct 15;28(21):2854-2874. doi: 10.1091/mbc.E17-03-0209. Epub 2017 Aug 16. PubMed 28814507.
Backbone
  Vector backbone: pUC57
  Vector type: Mammalian Expression, CRISPR ; Donor Template
Growth in bacteria
  Bacterial resistance: Ampicillin, 100 μg/mL
  Growth temperature: 37°C
  Growth strain: DH5alpha
  Copy number: High Copy
Gene/Insert
  Gene/Insert name: MYH10 Homology Arms with mEGFP-linker (alt name: MYH10)
  Species: H. sapiens (human)
  Insert size (bp): 2747
  Mutation: homology arms contain point mutations to disrupt crRNA binding sites used
  Entrez Gene: MYH10 (a.k.a. NMMHC-IIB, NMMHCB)
  Tag / fusion protein: mEGFP-linker (N terminal on insert)
  Cloning method: Unknown
  Sequencing primers: 5′ M13-F20; 3′ M13-Rev
Terms and licenses: Academic/Nonprofit Terms; Industry Terms
Depositor comments: This plasmid has been used with locus-specific CRISPR/Cas9 to add a mEGFP tag to the N-terminus of human MYH10 in WTC human induced pluripotent stem cells by the Allen Institute for Cell Science. Linker (AA) sequence: YSDLELKLRIP. After protein tagging using this donor template plasmid and CRISPR/Cas9 reagents, transfected cells may exhibit varying intensity levels of fluorescence, likely due to editing precision. To obtain cells of uniform intensity levels, see our protocol for fluorescence-assisted cell sorting and subcloning of transfected cells (https://www.allencell.org/instructional-videos-and-tutorials-for-cell-methods.html) Further, we recommend PCR-based assays for identifying precisely edited clones as previously described (https://www.molbiolcell.org/doi/abs/10.1091/mbc.e17-03-0209) For more information on the entire plasmid collection, please see https://www.addgene.org/allen-institute-cell-science/ . Please visit https://www.biorxiv.org/content/early/2017/03/31/123042 for bioRxiv preprint.
How to cite: AICSDP-24:MYH10-mEGFP was a gift from Allen Institute for Cell Science (Addgene plasmid # 87428 ; http://n2t.net/addgene:87428 ; RRID:Addgene_87428)
