[The description below was written by a language model from this plasmid's Addgene catalogue record and the feature table of its GenBank file.]
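Description:
AICSDP-24:MYH10-mEGFP is a 5,418 bp circular donor template plasmid built on the pUC57 cloning backbone. It is designed for CRISPR/Cas9-mediated homology-directed repair at the human MYH10 locus, which encodes non-muscle myosin heavy chain IIB. It is propagated in E. coli at high copy from a ColE1/pUC-type origin and selected with ampicillin through the bla (AmpR) gene and its own promoter. The remaining backbone elements are ordinary pUC features: the lac promoter, lac operator and CAP binding site, plus M13 forward and reverse primer sites that flank the insert and serve for sequencing.

The 2,747 bp insert consists of human MYH10 homology arms surrounding a mammalian codon-optimized mEGFP coding sequence (EGFP carrying the monomerizing A206K mutation), followed by a short peptide linker. The feature table annotates only the mEGFP CDS within the insert; the homology arms and linker are not marked as separate features, though the GFP position leaves roughly a kilobase of flanking sequence on each side. Although the catalogue lists the vector type as mammalian expression, no mammalian promoter is annotated. This fits the knock-in design, in which the tag is placed in frame at the N-terminus of the endogenous gene and is expressed under native MYH10 regulation. The arms carry point mutations that disrupt the crRNA binding sites, so Cas9 should not cut the donor or re-cut the edited allele.

The depositor used the plasmid with locus-specific CRISPR/Cas9 reagents to tag MYH10 in WTC human induced pluripotent stem cells for live imaging of cell organization. They note that transfected cells can vary in fluorescence intensity, likely reflecting editing precision, so sorting, subcloning and PCR-based screening are advised to find precisely edited clones.
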