LOCUS       Exported 5418 bp ds-DNA circular SYN 12-MAY-2021
DEFINITION  Homology arms and linker-mEGFP sequence for N-terminus tagging of
            human MYH10.
ACCESSION   .
VERSION     .
KEYWORDS    AICSDP-24:MYH10-mEGFP
SOURCE      synthetic DNA construct
  ORGANISM  synthetic DNA construct
REFERENCE   1 (bases 1 to 5418)
  AUTHORS   Roberts B, Haupt A, Tucker A, Grancharova T, Arakaki J, Fuqua MA,
            Nelson A, Hookway C, Ludmann SA, Mueller IA, Yang R, Horwitz R,
            Rafelski SM, Gunawardane RN
  TITLE     Systematic gene tagging using CRISPR/Cas9 in human stem cells to
            illuminate cell organization.
  JOURNAL   Mol Biol Cell. 2017 Oct 15;28(21):2854-2874. doi:
            10.1091/mbc.E17-03-0209. Epub 2017 Aug 16.
  PUBMED    28814507
REFERENCE   2 (bases 1 to 5418)
  AUTHORS   .
  TITLE     Direct Submission
  JOURNAL   Exported May 12, 2021 from SnapGene Server 1.1.58
            http://www.snapgene.com
FEATURES             Location/Qualifiers
     source          1..5418
                     /organism="synthetic DNA construct"
                     /mol_type="other DNA"
     primer_bind     complement(29..51)
                     /label=pGEX 3'
                     /note="pGEX vectors, reverse primer"
     primer_bind     151..170
                     /label=pRS-marker
                     /note="pRS vectors, use to sequence yeast selectable
                     marker"
     primer_bind     364..386
                     /label=M13/pUC Forward
                     /note="In lacZ gene"
     primer_bind     378..395
                     /label=M13 Forward
                     /note="In lacZ gene. Also called M13-F20 or M13 (-21)
                     Forward"
     primer_bind     379..395
                     /label=M13 fwd
                     /note="common sequencing primer, one of multiple similar
                     variants"
     CDS             1413..2129
                     /codon_start=1
                     /product="enhanced GFP with monomerizing A206K mutation
                     (Zacharias et al., 2002)"
                     /label=mEGFP
                     /note="mammalian codon-optimized"
                     /translation="MVSKGEELFTGVVPILVELDGDVNGHKFSVSGEGEGDATYGKLTL
                     KFICTTGKLPVPWPTLVTTLTYGVQCFSRYPDHMKQHDFFKSAMPEGYVQERTIFFKDD
                     GNYKTRAEVKFEGDTLVNRIELKGIDFKEDGNILGHKLEYNYNSHNVYIMADKQKNGIK
                     VNFKIRHNIEDGSVQLADHYQQNTPIGDGPVLLPDNHYLSTQSKLSKDPNEKRDHMVLL
                     EFVTAAGITLGMDELYK"
     primer_bind     complement(1458..1479)
                     /label=EGFP-N
                     /note="EGFP, reverse primer"
     primer_bind     complement(1719..1738)
                     /label=EXFP-R
                     /note="For distinguishing EGFP variants, reverse primer"
     primer_bind     2066..2087
                     /label=EGFP-C
                     /note="EGFP, forward primer"
     primer_bind     complement(3197..3213)
                     /label=M13 rev
                     /note="common sequencing primer, one of multiple similar
                     variants"
     primer_bind     complement(3197..3213)
                     /label=M13 Reverse
                     /note="In lacZ gene. Also called M13-rev"
     primer_bind     complement(3210..3232)
                     /label=M13/pUC Reverse
                     /note="In lacZ gene"
     protein_bind    3221..3237
                     /label=lac operator
                     /bound_moiety="lac repressor encoded by lacI"
                     /note="The lac repressor binds to the lac operator to
                     inhibit transcription in E. coli. This inhibition can be
                     relieved by adding lactose or
                     isopropyl-beta-D-thiogalactopyranoside (IPTG)."
     promoter        complement(3245..3275)
                     /label=lac promoter
                     /note="promoter for the E. coli lac operon"
     protein_bind    3290..3311
                     /label=CAP binding site
                     /bound_moiety="E. coli catabolite activator protein"
                     /note="CAP binding activates transcription in the presence
                     of cAMP."
     primer_bind     complement(3428..3445)
                     /label=L4440
                     /note="L4440 vector, forward primer"
     rep_origin      complement(3599..4187)
                     /direction=LEFT
                     /label=ori
                     /note="high-copy-number ColE1/pMB1/pBR322/pUC origin of
                     replication"
     primer_bind     complement(3679..3698)
                     /label=pBR322ori-F
                     /note="pBR322 origin, forward primer"
     CDS             complement(4358..5218)
                     /codon_start=1
                     /gene="bla"
                     /product="beta-lactamase"
                     /label=AmpR
                     /note="confers resistance to ampicillin, carbenicillin, and
                     related antibiotics"
                     /translation="MSIQHFRVALIPFFAAFCLPVFAHPETLVKVKDAEDQLGARVGYI
                     ELDLNSGKILESFRPEERFPMMSTFKVLLCGAVLSRIDAGQEQLGRRIHYSQNDLVEYS
                     PVTEKHLTDGMTVRELCSAAITMSDNTAANLLLTTIGGPKELTAFLHNMGDHVTRLDRW
                     EPELNEAIPNDERDTTMPVAMATTLRKLLTGELLTLASRQQLIDWMEADKVAGPLLRSA
                     LPAGWFIADKSGAGERGSRGIIAALGPDGKPSRIVVIYTTGSQATMDERNRQIAEIGAS
                     LIKHW"
     primer_bind     4981..5000
                     /label=Amp-R
                     /note="Ampicillin resistance gene, reverse primer"
     promoter        complement(5219..5323)
                     /gene="bla"
                     /label=AmpR promoter
     primer_bind     5391..5409
                     /label=pBRforEco
                     /note="pBR322 vectors, upsteam of EcoRI site, forward
                     primer"
ORIGIN
        1 tcgcgcgttt cggtgatgac ggtgaaaacc tctgacacat gcagctcccg gagacggtca
       61 cagcttgtct gtaagcggat gccgggagca gacaagcccg tcagggcgcg tcagcgggtg
      121 ttggcgggtg tcggggctgg cttaactatg cggcatcaga gcagattgta ctgagagtgc
      181 accatatgcg gtgtgaaata ccgcacagat gcgtaaggag aaaataccgc atcaggcgcc
      241 attcgccatt caggctgcgc aactgttggg aagggcgatc ggtgcgggcc tcttcgctat
      301 tacgccagct ggcgaaaggg ggatgtgctg caaggcgatt aagttgggta acgccagggt
      361 tttcccagtc acgacgttgt aaaacgacgg ccagtgaatt gacgcgtatt gggataagtg
      421 atggagcttc ctctgctagc cctttgtgag ccaatggtaa atgggtgcta aataaaacaa
      481 ctaggtcttg agatacatta attgtaaatg tcacagaacc agtactttcc tcaatgtggc
      541 taagatagtt gatggttcct ttttcttctg cactggtcag accatatctg ggctatgatg
      601 tttgcttctg ggccacacac tttagaggga agacaagcag catgttggag tctgtttagg
      661 cgagagatcc ggcaggggaa ggagtcttgg tgaatgaggg gtggaggagc tgcaggatgg
      721 gaatagaggc ctgaactgct accatgacat attcaaaagg ctgccgtgtg aagccaagtt
      781 atgcttgtct tttgtggtcc cagttgatca cattaagacc tcatggggcc atagaaaagc
      841 tagagggaga ctgatttggg ttattcataa gaagaacttt aagtctgtta tctgagggta
      901 gaatgagagg catgttttag attctttaga ttctttactc ttctgacaat catgtgtttt
      961 tgtagctgtt tccttgtggt catattaatt ctggtaccac ttcatgaacc ttttattacc
     1021 catctttgtt ttcttttttt ttttcccttc ttaactccct gtttaatttg tggtgagggt
     1081 gaaagaggag ataaagaaaa aaaagggtca acttgtaact ttgccttttc ttttcttttc
     1141 ttttcttttt tttgccctca gtaactgagg gcaaacccat cagacaacca gagccataat
     1201 ttgtggtcac cgctgaaatt taccttggaa actcggttag tatggctgtg aagaggtata
     1261 ccccagctcc ttaacacaga gttaatgctt aatctaaggt tttaagtttc ttagaaaaga
     1321 aaaacgtgta cattcttttg tttcttaaac atctaatttt gccctcctcc tcttctctta
     1381 gaggcaattg cttttggatc gttccattta caatggtgag caagggcgag gagctgttca
     1441 ccggggtggt gcccatcctg gtcgagctgg acggcgacgt aaacggccac aagttcagcg
     1501 tgtccggcga gggcgagggc gatgccacct acggcaagct gaccctgaag ttcatctgca
     1561 ccaccggcaa gctgcccgtg ccctggccca ccctcgtgac caccctgacc tacggcgtgc
     1621 agtgcttcag ccgctacccc gaccacatga agcagcacga cttcttcaag tccgccatgc
     1681 ccgaaggcta cgtccaggag cgcaccatct tcttcaagga cgacggcaac tacaagaccc
     1741 gcgccgaggt gaagttcgag ggcgacaccc tggtgaaccg catcgagctg aagggcatcg
     1801 acttcaagga ggacggcaac atcctggggc acaagctgga gtacaactac aacagccaca
     1861 acgtctatat catggccgac aagcagaaga acggcatcaa ggtgaacttc aagatccgcc
     1921 acaacatcga ggacggcagc gtgcagctcg ccgaccacta ccagcagaac acccccatcg
     1981 gcgacggccc cgtgctgctg cccgacaacc actacctgag cacccagtcc aagctgagca
     2041 aagaccccaa cgagaagcgc gatcacatgg tcctgctgga gttcgtgacc gccgccggga
     2101 tcactctcgg catggacgag ctgtacaagt acagcgatct ggagctgaag ctgcggatcc
     2161 ctgcacaaag gacagggctg gaggatccag agaggtacct gttcgtcgat cgtgctgtca
     2221 tctacaaccc tgccactcaa gctgattgga cagctaaaaa gctagtgtgg attccatcag
     2281 aacgccatgg ttttgaggca gctagtatca aagaagaacg gggagatgaa gttatggtgg
     2341 agttggcaga gaatggaaag aaagcaatgg tcaacaaaga tgatattcag aagatgaacc
     2401 cacctaagtt ttccaaggtg gaggatatgg cagaattgac atgcttgaat gaagcttccg
     2461 ttttacataa tctgaaggat cgctactatt caggactaat ctatgtaagt atttcttcca
     2521 aataatcatg tgaagtggta gctaggaatt aatgtaaatt atacatcttg tcataatcaa
     2581 atgagaatgt ggaataccca aactctctgt ttaacatttc tatttctctt taagatagaa
     2641 agatttgttg cttgcttacc catgtcttgc ttttctttga atcttaacac attaagttta
     2701 aataatacag gctgcaatta catataataa aatggcattt gaagactttt gtagtggtct
     2761 tctggagcat aataaggtgg gagagagcat gtaacaggaa gaccagaagg tttaataagg
     2821 taaagagagt tgcattaatt ggacgcagac agcaaaacgg tcaaaaatca agtgcatacc
     2881 caagagtaaa gtggaggggc tgtaagctga gaaatttctg tggacagcat gaacagcttc
     2941 actggatgta gtagggaagt aggaaagatg aatgctgagg tttttaagag gaaacaatta
     3001 gggtaagatt gaggctggct ggggtcgtcc tgtggttagc agctgacatg aatgttggag
     3061 tcaccgactt tgtcactgac catgtagaag aagttattga aaatcataag ggataatgta
     3121 gagagggata atgtagagag gaaaaatgta agccagatac taatcccaat ggcgcgccga
     3181 gcttggcgta atcatggtca tagctgtttc ctgtgtgaaa ttgttatccg ctcacaattc
     3241 cacacaacat acgagccgga agcataaagt gtaaagcctg gggtgcctaa tgagtgagct
     3301 aactcacatt aattgcgttg cgctcactgc ccgctttcca gtcgggaaac ctgtcgtgcc
     3361 agctgcatta atgaatcggc caacgcgcgg ggagaggcgg tttgcgtatt gggcgctctt
     3421 ccgcttcctc gctcactgac tcgctgcgct cggtcgttcg gctgcggcga gcggtatcag
     3481 ctcactcaaa ggcggtaata cggttatcca cagaatcagg ggataacgca ggaaagaaca
     3541 tgtgagcaaa aggccagcaa aaggccagga accgtaaaaa ggccgcgttg ctggcgtttt
     3601 tccataggct ccgcccccct gacgagcatc acaaaaatcg acgctcaagt cagaggtggc
     3661 gaaacccgac aggactataa agataccagg cgtttccccc tggaagctcc ctcgtgcgct
     3721 ctcctgttcc gaccctgccg cttaccggat acctgtccgc ctttctccct tcgggaagcg
     3781 tggcgctttc tcatagctca cgctgtaggt atctcagttc ggtgtaggtc gttcgctcca
     3841 agctgggctg tgtgcacgaa ccccccgttc agcccgaccg ctgcgcctta tccggtaact
     3901 atcgtcttga gtccaacccg gtaagacacg acttatcgcc actggcagca gccactggta
     3961 acaggattag cagagcgagg tatgtaggcg gtgctacaga gttcttgaag tggtggccta
     4021 actacggcta cactagaaga acagtatttg gtatctgcgc tctgctgaag ccagttacct
     4081 tcggaaaaag agttggtagc tcttgatccg gcaaacaaac caccgctggt agcggtggtt
     4141 tttttgtttg caagcagcag attacgcgca gaaaaaaagg atctcaagaa gatcctttga
     4201 tcttttctac ggggtctgac gctcagtgga acgaaaactc acgttaaggg attttggtca
     4261 tgagattatc aaaaaggatc ttcacctaga tccttttaaa ttaaaaatga agttttaaat
     4321 caatctaaag tatatatgag taaacttggt ctgacagtta ccaatgctta atcagtgagg
     4381 cacctatctc agcgatctgt ctatttcgtt catccatagt tgcctgactc cccgtcgtgt
     4441 agataactac gatacgggag ggcttaccat ctggccccag tgctgcaatg ataccgcgag
     4501 acccacgctc accggctcca gatttatcag caataaacca gccagccgga agggccgagc
     4561 gcagaagtgg tcctgcaact ttatccgcct ccatccagtc tattaattgt tgccgggaag
     4621 ctagagtaag tagttcgcca gttaatagtt tgcgcaacgt tgttgccatt gctacaggca
     4681 tcgtggtgtc acgctcgtcg tttggtatgg cttcattcag ctccggttcc caacgatcaa
     4741 ggcgagttac atgatccccc atgttgtgca aaaaagcggt tagctccttc ggtcctccga
     4801 tcgttgtcag aagtaagttg gccgcagtgt tatcactcat ggttatggca gcactgcata
     4861 attctcttac tgtcatgcca tccgtaagat gcttttctgt gactggtgag tactcaacca
     4921 agtcattctg agaatagtgt atgcggcgac cgagttgctc ttgcccggcg tcaatacggg
     4981 ataataccgc gccacatagc agaactttaa aagtgctcat cattggaaaa cgttcttcgg
     5041 ggcgaaaact ctcaaggatc ttaccgctgt tgagatccag ttcgatgtaa cccactcgtg
     5101 cacccaactg atcttcagca tcttttactt tcaccagcgt ttctgggtga gcaaaaacag
     5161 gaaggcaaaa tgccgcaaaa aagggaataa gggcgacacg gaaatgttga atactcatac
     5221 tcttcctttt tcaatattat tgaagcattt atcagggtta ttgtctcatg agcggataca
     5281 tatttgaatg tatttagaaa aataaacaaa taggggttcc gcgcacattt ccccgaaaag
     5341 tgccacctga cgtctaagaa accattatta tcatgacatt aacctataaa aataggcgta
     5401 tcacgaggcc ctttcgtc
//
