>Addgene plasmid #87428 | AICSDP-24:MYH10-mEGFP | depositor partial sequence | sequence record 170448 | MYH10 Homology Arms and mEGFP-linker
AAGTGATGGAGCTTCCTCTGCTAGCCCTTTGTGAGCCAATGGTAAATGGGTGCTAAATAAAACAACTAGG
TCTTGAGATACATTAATTGTAAATGTCACAGAACCAGTACTTTCCTCAATGTGGCTAAGATAGTTGATGG
TTCCTTTTTCTTCTGCACTGGTCAGACCATATCTGGGCTATGATGTTTGCTTCTGGGCCACACACTTTAG
AGGGAAGACAAGCAGCATGTTGGAGTCTGTTTAGGCGAGAGATCCGGCAGGGGAAGGAGTCTTGGTGAAT
GAGGGGTGGAGGAGCTGCAGGATGGGAATAGAGGCCTGAACTGCTACCATGACATATTCAAAAGGCTGCC
GTGTGAAGCCAAGTTATGCTTGTCTTTTGTGGTCCCAGTTGATCACATTAAGACCTCATGGGGCCATAGA
AAAGCTAGAGGGAGACTGATTTGGGTTATTCATAAGAAGAACTTTAAGTCTGTTATCTGAGGGTAGAATG
AGAGGCATGTTTTAGATTCTTTAGATTCTTTACTCTTCTGACAATCATGTGTTTTTGTAGCTGTTTCCTT
GTGGTCATATTAATTCTGGTACCACTTCATGAACCTTTTATTACCCATCTTTGTTTTCTTTTTTTTTTTC
CCTTCTTAACTCCCTGTTTAATTTGTGGTGAGGGTGAAAGAGGAGATAAAGAAAAAAAAGGGTCAACTTG
TAACTTTGCCTTTTCTTTTCTTTTCTTTTCTTTTTTTTGCCCTCAGTAACTGAGGGCAAACCCATCAGAC
AACCAGAGCCATAATTTGTGGTCACCGCTGAAATTTACCTTGGAAACTCGGTTAGTATGGCTGTGAAGAG
GTATACCCCAGCTCCTTAACACAGAGTTAATGCTTAATCTAAGGTTTTAAGTTTCTTAGAAAAGAAAAAC
GTGTACATTCTTTTGTTTCTTAAACATCTAATTTTGCCCTCCTCCTCTTCTCTTAGAGGCAATTGCTTTT
GGATCGTTCCATTTACAATGGTGAGCAAGGGCGAGGAGCTGTTCACCGGGGTGGTGCCCATCCTGGTCGA
GCTGGACGGCGACGTAAACGGCCACAAGTTCAGCGTGTCCGGCGAGGGCGAGGGCGATGCCACCTACGGC
AAGCTGACCCTGAAGTTCATCTGCACCACCGGCAAGCTGCCCGTGCCCTGGCCCACCCTCGTGACCACCC
TGACCTACGGCGTGCAGTGCTTCAGCCGCTACCCCGACCACATGAAGCAGCACGACTTCTTCAAGTCCGC
CATGCCCGAAGGCTACGTCCAGGAGCGCACCATCTTCTTCAAGGACGACGGCAACTACAAGACCCGCGCC
GAGGTGAAGTTCGAGGGCGACACCCTGGTGAACCGCATCGAGCTGAAGGGCATCGACTTCAAGGAGGACG
GCAACATCCTGGGGCACAAGCTGGAGTACAACTACAACAGCCACAACGTCTATATCATGGCCGACAAGCA
GAAGAACGGCATCAAGGTGAACTTCAAGATCCGCCACAACATCGAGGACGGCAGCGTGCAGCTCGCCGAC
CACTACCAGCAGAACACCCCCATCGGCGACGGCCCCGTGCTGCTGCCCGACAACCACTACCTGAGCACCC
AGTCCAAGCTGAGCAAAGACCCCAACGAGAAGCGCGATCACATGGTCCTGCTGGAGTTCGTGACCGCCGC
CGGGATCACTCTCGGCATGGACGAGCTGTACAAGTACAGCGATCTGGAGCTGAAGCTGCGGATCCCTGCA
CAAAGGACAGGGCTGGAGGATCCAGAGAGGTACCTGTTCGTCGATCGTGCTGTCATCTACAACCCTGCCA
CTCAAGCTGATTGGACAGCTAAAAAGCTAGTGTGGATTCCATCAGAACGCCATGGTTTTGAGGCAGCTAG
TATCAAAGAAGAACGGGGAGATGAAGTTATGGTGGAGTTGGCAGAGAATGGAAAGAAAGCAATGGTCAAC
AAAGATGATATTCAGAAGATGAACCCACCTAAGTTTTCCAAGGTGGAGGATATGGCAGAATTGACATGCT
TGAATGAAGCTTCCGTTTTACATAATCTGAAGGATCGCTACTATTCAGGACTAATCTATGTAAGTATTTC
TTCCAAATAATCATGTGAAGTGGTAGCTAGGAATTAATGTAAATTATACATCTTGTCATAATCAAATGAG
AATGTGGAATACCCAAACTCTCTGTTTAACATTTCTATTTCTCTTTAAGATAGAAAGATTTGTTGCTTGC
TTACCCATGTCTTGCTTTTCTTTGAATCTTAACACATTAAGTTTAAATAATACAGGCTGCAATTACATAT
AATAAAATGGCATTTGAAGACTTTTGTAGTGGTCTTCTGGAGCATAATAAGGTGGGAGAGAGCATGTAAC
AGGAAGACCAGAAGGTTTAATAAGGTAAAGAGAGTTGCATTAATTGGACGCAGACAGCAAAACGGTCAAA
AATCAAGTGCATACCCAAGAGTAAAGTGGAGGGGCTGTAAGCTGAGAAATTTCTGTGGACAGCATGAACA
GCTTCACTGGATGTAGTAGGGAAGTAGGAAAGATGAATGCTGAGGTTTTTAAGAGGAAACAATTAGGGTA
AGATTGAGGCTGGCTGGGGTCGTCCTGTGGTTAGCAGCTGACATGAATGTTGGAGTCACCGACTTTGTCA
CTGACCATGTAGAAGAAGTTATTGAAAATCATAAGGGATAATGTAGAGAGGGATAATGTAGAGAGGAAAA
ATGTAAGCCAGATACTA
